Addgene plasmid #157211: pD649-HAsp-ICAM4-COMP5AP-AviTag-9xHis
Purpose: Mammalian expression of cell-surface protein extracellular domain fused to COMP5AP-AviTag-9xHis. Protein is secreted from cells.
Depositing lab: Chris Garcia. Depositing organization: Stanford University. Publication: A Human IgSF Cell-Surface Interactome Reveals a Complex Network of Protein-Protein Interactions. Wojtowicz WM, Vielmetter J, Fernandes RA, Siepe DH, Eastman CL, Chisholm GB, Cox S, Klock H, Anderson PW, Rue SM, Miller JJ, Glaser SM, Bragstad ML, Vance J, Lam AW, Lesley SA, Zinn K, Garcia KC. Cell. 2020 Aug 20;182(4):1027-1043.e17. doi: 10.1016/j.cell.2020.07.025. PubMed 32822567.
Backbone
  Vector backbone: pD649
  Backbone size w/o insert (bp): 7153
  Vector type: Mammalian Expression
Growth in bacteria
  Bacterial resistance: Ampicillin, 100 μg/mL
  Growth temperature: 37°C
  Growth strain: DH5alpha
  Copy number: High Copy
Gene/Insert
  Gene/Insert name: ICAM4
  Species: H. sapiens (human)
  Insert size (bp): 654
  Entrez Gene: ICAM4 (a.k.a. CD242, LW)
  Promoter: CMV/SP6
  Tag / fusion protein: COMP5AP-AviTag-9xHis (C terminal on backbone)
  Cloning method: Restriction Enzyme; 5′ cloning site GCGGCCGC (not destroyed); 3′ cloning site GGCGCGCC (not destroyed)
  Sequencing primers: 5′ ATTTAGGTGACACTATAG; 3′ CGTCGCACTCCATCACGGTG
Resource information
  A portion of this plasmid was derived from a plasmid made by: synthesis by ThermoFisher
Terms and licenses: Academic/Nonprofit Terms; Industry Terms: Not Available to Industry
Depositor comments: Some plasmids in this collection may have an IS4-like element ISVsa5 family transposase upstream of the CMV promoter.
How to cite: pD649-HAsp-ICAM4-COMP5AP-AviTag-9xHis was a gift from Chris Garcia (Addgene plasmid # 157211 ; http://n2t.net/addgene:157211 ; RRID:Addgene_157211)
