[The description below was written by a language model from this plasmid's Addgene catalogue record and pLannotate feature annotations shown in this document.]
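Description:
pD649-HAsp-ICAM4-COMP5AP-AviTag-9xHis is a mammalian expression plasmid on the pD649 backbone, designed to secrete the extracellular domain of human ICAM4 (also known as LW or CD242) as a tagged, multimerised fusion protein. It is propagated in E. coli as a high-copy plasmid through a ColE1/pUC-type origin and is selected with ampicillin via the β-lactamase gene. The feature table also shows an SV40 early/EM7 promoter pair driving a puromycin N-acetyltransferase cassette with an SV40 polyadenylation signal, which could in principle support selection of mammalian cells, although the record does not describe that use. Several short annotated fragments (KanR, lacZα, ble, f1 ori) appear to be backbone remnants rather than functional elements. The depositor notes that some plasmids in this collection may carry an IS4-like transposase insertion upstream of the CMV promoter, but no such feature is annotated here.

The expression unit is driven by the CMV enhancer and promoter, followed by a fragment of CMV intron A and an SP6 promoter. The open reading frame begins with a secretion leader. The plasmid name calls it an HA signal peptide, whereas the annotation software matched part of it to a mouse IgH signal sequence. Next comes the ICAM4 ectodomain, cloned between retained NotI and AscI sites. It is fused at its C terminus to a segment of rat cartilage oligomeric matrix protein (the "COMP5" label points to its pentamerising coiled coil), then human placental alkaline phosphatase, an AviTag for enzymatic biotinylation and a polyhistidine tag, ending at a bGH polyadenylation signal. Multimerisation raises avidity for weak binding partners, and alkaline phosphatase provides an enzymatic readout. This fits the associated work, which screened for extracellular interactions among human IgSF cell-surface proteins.
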