Features (pLannotate 1.2.2; 24 found; start..end, strand, type, name):
    119..143     -  CDS            KanR (fragment): aminoglycoside phosphotransferase; aph(3')-Ia; confers resistance to kanamycin
    254..842     +  rep_origin     ori: high-copy-number ColE1/pMB1/pBR322/pUC origin of replication
   1067..1084    +  terminator     rrnB T2 terminator (fragment): transcription terminator T2 from the E. coli rrnB gene
   1109..1128    -  CDS            lacZα (fragment): LacZα fragment of β-galactosidase; lacZ fragment
   1584..1600    +  protein_bind   lac operator: The lac repressor binds to the lac operator to inhibit transcription in E. coli. This inhibition can be relieved by adding lactose or isopropyl-β-D-thiogalactopyranoside (IPTG). lac repressor encoded by lacI
   1843..2146    +  enhancer       CMV enhancer: human cytomegalovirus immediate early enhancer
   2147..2350    +  promoter       CMV promoter: human cytomegalovirus (CMV) immediate early promoter
   2486..2529    +  intron         CMV intron (fragment): modified intron A from human cytomegalovirus
   2581..2599    +  promoter       SP6 promoter: promoter for bacteriophage SP6 RNA polymerase
   2603..2640    +  CDS            IgH signal sequence (fragment): signal sequence from the mouse immunoglobulin heavy chain variable region
   2692..3402    +  CDS            ICAM4 (fragment): ICAM4_HUMAN - Also known as LW. Experimental evidence at protein level: Swiss-Prot protein existence level 1. ICAM proteins are ligands for the leukocyte adhesion protein LFA-1 (integrin alpha-L/beta-2). ICAM4 is also a ligand for alpha- 4/beta-1 and alpha-V integrins. From Homo sapiens (Human).
   3499..3678    +  CDS            Comp (fragment): COMP_RAT - Experimental evidence at protein level: Swiss-Prot protein existence level 1. May play a role in the structural integrity of cartilage via its interaction with other extracellular matrix proteins such as the collagens and fibronectin. Can mediate the interaction of chondrocytes with the cartilage extracellular matrix through interaction with cell surface integrin receptors. Could play a role in the pathogenesis of osteoarthritis. Potent suppressor of apoptosis in both primary chondrocytes and transformed cells. Suppresses apoptosis by blocking the activation of caspase-3 and by indu
   3666..5118    +  CDS            SEAP (fragment): secreted alkaline phosphatase from human placenta The natural enzyme has a C-terminal transmembrane sequence that is replaced by a GPI anchor.
   5143..5184    +  CDS            AviTag™ (fragment): peptide tag that allows for enzymatic biotinylation
   5188..5211    +  CDS            8xHis: 8xHis affinity tag
   5357..5468    +  polyA_signal   bGH poly(A) signal: bovine growth hormone polyadenylation signal
   5469..5577    +  rep_origin     f1 ori (fragment): f1 bacteriophage origin of replication; arrow indicates direction of (+) strand synthesis
   5591..5920    +  promoter       SV40 promoter: SV40 enhancer and early promoter
   5968..6015    +  promoter       EM7 promoter: synthetic bacterial promoter&nbsp
   6034..6633    +  CDS            PuroR (fragment): puromycin N-acetyltransferase; pac from Streptomyces; confers resistance to puromycin
   6643..6768    +  CDS            ble (fragment): BLE_KLEPN - Experimental evidence at protein level: Swiss-Prot protein existence level 1. Binding protein with a strong affinity to the bleomycin family of antibiotics. Binds to CL990; an antimitotic-antibiotic compound. From Klebsiella pneumoniae.
   6763..6884    +  polyA_signal   SV40 poly(A) signal: SV40 polyadenylation signal
   6937..7797    -  CDS            AmpR: β-lactamase; bla; confers resistance to ampicillin, carbenicillin, and related antibiotics
   7800..89      -  promoter       AmpR promoter (fragment) (across the origin): bla
>Addgene plasmid #157211 | pD649-HAsp-ICAM4-COMP5AP-AviTag-9xHis | depositor full sequence | sequence record 303531 | Full Sequence
TTTCAATATTATTGAAGCATTTATCAGGGTTATTGTCTCATGAGCGGATACATATTTGAATGTATTTAGA
AAAATAAACAAATAGGGGTCAGTGTTACAACCAATTAACCAATTCTGAACATTATCGCGAGCCCATTTAT
ACCTGAATATGGCTCATAACACCCCTTGCTCATGACCAAAATCCCTTAACGTGAGTTACGCGCGCGTCGT
TCCACTGAGCGTCAGACCCCGTAGAAAAGATCAAAGGATCTTCTTGAGATCCTTTTTTTCTGCGCGTAAT
CTGCTGCTTGCAAACAAAAAAACCACCGCTACCAGCGGTGGTTTGTTTGCCGGATCAAGAGCTACCAACT
CTTTTTCCGAAGGTAACTGGCTTCAGCAGAGCGCAGATACCAAATACTGTTCTTCTAGTGTAGCCGTAGT
TAGCCCACCACTTCAAGAACTCTGTAGCACCGCCTACATACCTCGCTCTGCTAATCCTGTTACCAGTGGC
TGCTGCCAGTGGCGATAAGTCGTGTCTTACCGGGTTGGACTCAAGACGATAGTTACCGGATAAGGCGCAG
CGGTCGGGCTGAACGGGGGGTTCGTGCACACAGCCCAGCTTGGAGCGAACGACCTACACCGAACTGAGAT
ACCTACAGCGTGAGCTATGAGAAAGCGCCACGCTTCCCGAAGGGAGAAAGGCGGACAGGTATCCGGTAAG
CGGCAGGGTCGGAACAGGAGAGCGCACGAGGGAGCTTCCAGGGGGAAACGCCTGGTATCTTTATAGTCCT
GTCGGGTTTCGCCACCTCTGACTTGAGCGTCGATTTTTGTGATGCTCGTCAGGGGGGCGGAGCCTATGGA
AAAACGCCAGCAACGCGGCCTTTTTACGGTTCCTGGCCTTTTGCTGGCCTTTTGCTCACATGTTCTTTCC
TGCGTTATCCCCTGATTCTGTGGATAACCGTATTACCGCCTTTGAGTGAGCTGATACCGCTCGCCGCAGC
CGAACGACCGAGCGCAGCGAGTCAGTGAGCGAGGAAGCGGAAGGCGAGAGTAGGGAACTGCCAGGCATCA
AACTAAGCAGAAGGCCCCTGACGGATGGCCTTTTTGCGTTTCTACAAACTCTTTCTGTGTTGTAAAACGA
CGGCCAGTCTTAAGCTCGGGCCCCCTGGGCGGTTCTGATAACGAGTAATCGTTAATCCGCAAATAACGTA
AAAACCCGCTTCGGCGGGTTTTTTTATGGGGGGAGTTTAGGGAAAGAGCATTTGTCAGAATATTTAAGGG
CGCCTGTCACTTTGCTTGATATATGAGAATTATTTAACCTTATAAATGAGAAAAAAGCAACGCACTTTAA
ATAAGATACGTTGCTTTTTCGATTGATGAACACCTATAATTAAACTATTCATCTATTATTTATGATTTTT
TGTATATACAATATTTCTAGTTTGTTAAAGAGAATTAAGAAAATAAATCTCGAAAATAATAAAGGGAAAA
TCAGTTTTTGATATCAAAATTATACATGTCAACGATAATACAAAATATAATACAAACTATAAGATGTTAT
CAGTATTTATTATCATTTAGAATAAATTTTGTGTCGCCCTTAATTGTGAGCGGATAACAATTACGAGCTT
CATGCACAGTGGCGTTGACTCAATATTGGCCATTAGCCATATTATTCATTGGTTATATAGCATAAATCAA
TATTGGCTATTGGCCATTGCATACGTTGTATCTATATCATAATATGTACATTTATATTGGCTCATGTCCA
ATATGACCGCCATGTTGGCATTGATTATTGACTAGTTATTAATAGTAATCAATTACGGGGTCATTAGTTC
ATAGCCCATATATGGAGTTCCGCGTTACATAACTTACGGTAAATGGCCCGCCTGGCTGACCGCCCAACGA
CCCCCGCCCATTGACGTCAATAATGACGTATGTTCCCATAGTAACGCCAATAGGGACTTTCCATTGACGT
CAATGGGTGGAGTATTTACGGTAAACTGCCCACTTGGCAGTACATCAAGTGTATCATATGCCAAGTACGC
CCCCTATTGACGTCAATGACGGTAAATGGCCCGCCTGGCATTATGCCCAGTACATGACCTTATGGGACTT
TCCTACTTGGCAGTACATCTACGTATTAGTCATCGCTATTACCATGGTGATGCGGTTTTGGCAGTACATC
AATGGGCGTGGATAGCGGTTTGACTCACGGGGATTTCCAAGTCTCCACCCCATTGACGTCAATGGGAGTT
TGTTTTGGCACCAAAATCAACGGGACTTTCCAAAATGTCGTAACAACTCCGCCCCATTGACGCAAATGGG
CGGTAGGCGTGTACGGTGGGAGGTCTATATAAGCAGAGCTCGTTTAGTGAACCGTCAGATCGCCTGGAGA
CGCCATCCACGCTGTTTTGACCTCCATAGAAGACACCGGGACCGATCCAGCCTCCGCGGCCGGGAACGGT
GCATTGGAACGCGGATTCCCCGTGCCAAGAGTGACGTAAGTACCGCCTATAGAGTCTATAGGCCCACCCC
CTTGGCTTCGTTAGAACGCGGCTACAATTAATACATAACCTTATGTATCATACACATACGATTTAGGTGA
CACTATAGAATAACATCCACTTTGCCTTTCTCTCCACAGGTGTCCACTCCCAGGTCCAACTGCACCTCGG
TTCTATCGAAAACGCGCCTGCTAGCGCCACCATGAAGACCATCATTGCCCTGAGCTACATCTTCTGCCTG
GTGTTCGCTGCGGCCGCCGCTCTGGGAAGAAGAACAAAAAGAGCCCAGTCTCCTAAGGGCAGCCCTCTGG
CTCCTTCTGGCACATCTGTGCCTTTCTGGGTCCGAATGAGCCCTGAGTTTGTGGCCGTGCAGCCTGGAAA
GAGCGTGCAGCTGAACTGCAGCAATAGCTGCCCTCAGCCTCAGAACAGCAGCCTGAGAACACCTCTGAGA
CAGGGCAAGACACTGAGAGGACCTGGCTGGGTTTCCTACCAGCTGCTGGACGTTCGAGCTTGGTCTAGCC
TGGCTCACTGTCTGGTTACCTGTGCCGGAAAGACCAGATGGGCCACCAGCAGAATCACCGCCTACAAGCC
TCCACACAGCGTGATCCTGGAACCTCCTGTGCTGAAGGGCAGAAAGTACACCCTGAGATGCCACGTGACC
CAGGTGTTCCCTGTGGGCTATCTGGTGGTTACACTGAGACACGGCAGCAGAGTGATCTACAGCGAGTCCC
TGGAAAGGTTCACAGGCCTGGATCTGGCCAACGTGACCCTGACCTATGAATTTGCCGCCGGACCTAGAGA
CTTCTGGCAGCCTGTGATTTGCCACGCCAGACTGAATCTGGATGGCCTGGTCGTGCGGAATAGCAGCGCC
CCTATTACACTGATGCTGGCTTGGAGCCCTGCTCCTACAGCTGGCGCGCCGGAAGATCAAGTTGATCCAA
GATTGATTGATGGCAAGGGCGGATCTCTGGAGGTGCTGTTCCAGGGACCAGGCGGAAGCGGCAATCCCGG
CGGCGATCTGGCCCCCCAGATGCTGCGCGAGCTGCAGGAGACCAATGCCGCCCTGCAGGACGTGCGCGAG
CTGCTGCGCCACCGCGTGAAGGAGATCACCTTCCTGAAGAACACCGTGATGGAGTGCGACGCCTGCGGTA
TGCAGCCCTCTAGAGGCTCCGGCTCCATCATCCCAGTTGAGGAGGAGAACCCGGACTTCTGGAACCGCGA
GGCAGCCGAGGCCCTGGGTGCCGCCAAGAAGCTGCAGCCTGCACAGACAGCCGCCAAGAACCTCATCATC
TTCCTGGGCGATGGGATGGGGGTGTCTACGGTGACAGCTGCCAGGATCCTAAAAGGGCAGAAGAAGGACA
AACTGGGGCCTGAGATACCCCTGGCCATGGACCGCTTCCCATATGTGGCTCTGTCCAAGACATACAATGT
AGACAAACATGTGCCAGACAGTGGAGCCACAGCCACGGCCTACCTGTGCGGGGTCAAGGGCAACTTCCAG
ACCATTGGCTTGAGTGCAGCCGCCCGCTTTAACCAGTGCAACACGACACGCGGCAACGAGGTCATCTCCG
TGATGAATCGGGCCAAGAAAGCAGGGAAGTCAGTGGGAGTGGTAACCACCACACGAGTGCAGCACGCCTC
GCCAGCCGGCACCTACGCCCACACGGTGAACCGCAACTGGTACTCGGACGCCGACGTGCCTGCCTCGGCC
CGCCAGGAGGGGTGCCAGGACATCGCTACGCAGCTCATCTCCAACATGGACATTGACGTGATCCTAGGTG
GAGGCCGAAAGTACATGTTTCGCATGGGAACCCCAGACCCTGAGTACCCAGATGACTACAGCCAAGGTGG
GACCAGGCTGGACGGGAAGAATCTGGTGCAGGAATGGCTGGCGAAGCGCCAGGGTGCCCGGTATGTGTGG
AACCGCACTGAGCTCATGCAGGCTTCCCTGGACCCGTCTGTGACCCATCTCATGGGTCTCTTTGAGCCTG
GAGACATGAAATACGAGATCCACCGAGACTCCACACTGGACCCCTCCCTGATGGAGATGACAGAGGCTGC
CCTGCGCCTGCTGAGCAGGAACCCCCGCGGCTTCTTCCTCTTCGTGGAGGGTGGTCGCATCGACCATGGT
CATCATGAAAGCAGGGCTTACCGGGCACTGACTGAGACGATCATGTTCGACGACGCCATTGAGAGGGCGG
GCCAGCTCACCAGCGAGGAGGACACGCTGAGCCTCGTCACTGCCGACCACTCCCACGTCTTCTCCTTCGG
AGGCTACCCCCTGCGAGGGAGCTCCATCTTCGGGCTGGCCCCTGGCAAGGCCCGGGACAGGAAGGCCTAC
ACGGTCCTCCTATACGGAAACGGTCCAGGCTATGTGCTCAAGGACGGCGCCCGGCCGGATGTTACCGAGA
GCGAGAGCGGGAGCCCCGAGTATCGGCAGCAGTCAGCAGTGCCCCTGGACGAAGAGACCCACGCAGGCGA
GGACGTGGCGGTGTTCGCGCGCGGCCCGCAGGCGCACCTGGTTCACGGCGTGCAGGAGCAGACCTTCATA
GCGCACGTCATGGCCTTCGCCGCCTGCCTGGAGCCCTACACCGCCTGCGACCTGGCGCCCCCCGCCGGCA
CCACCGACGCCGCGCACCCGGGTGGCGGAGGACTGAACGACATCTTCGAGGCTCAGAAAATCGAATGGCA
CGAACATCACCATCACCATCACCATCACCATTAAGGCCGGCCTGTAGTCACTGGCACAACGCGTTACCCG
GTAAGCCAATCGGGTATACACGGTCGTCATACTGCAGACAGGGTTCTTCTACTTTGCAAGATAGTCTTGA
GTAGTAAAATAAATAGATAGAGAAAATCAGCCTCGACTGTGCCTTCTAGTTGCCAGCCATCTGTTGTTTG
CCCCTCCCCCGTGCCTTCCTTGACCCTGGAAGGTGCCACTCCCACTGTCCTTTCCTAATAAAATGAGGAA
ATTGCATCACAACACTCAACCCTATCTCGGTCTATTCTTTTGATTTATAAGGGATTTTGCCGATTTCGGC
CTATTGGTTAAAAAATGAGCTGATTTAACAAAAATTTAACGCGAATTAATTCTGTGGAATGTGTGTCAGT
TAGGGTGTGGAAAGTCCCCAGGCTCCCCAGCAGGCAGAAGTATGCAAAGCATGCATCTCAATTAGTCAGC
AACCAGGTGTGGAAAGTCCCCAGGCTCCCCAGCAGGCAGAAGTATGCAAAGCATGCATCTCAATTAGTCA
GCAACCATAGTCCCGCCCCTAACTCCGCCCATCCCGCCCCTAACTCCGCCCAGTTCCGCCCATTCTCCGC
CCCATGGCTGACTAATTTTTTTTATTTATGCAGAGGCCGAGGCCGCCTCTGCCTCTGAGCTATTCCAGAA
GTAGTGAGGAGGCTTTTTTGGAGGCCTAGGCTTTTGCAAAAAGCTCCCGGGAGCTTGTATATCCATTTTC
GGATCTGATCAGCACGTGTTGACAATTAATCATCGGCATAGTATATCGGCATAGTATAATACGACAAGGT
GAGGAACTAAACCATGACCGAGTACAAGCCCACGGTGCGCCTCGCCACCCGCGACGACGTCCCCAGGGCC
GTACGCACCCTCGCCGCCGCGTTCGCCGACTACCCCGCCACGCGCCACACCGTCGATCCGGACCGCCACA
TCGAGCGGGTCACCGAGCTGCAAGAACTCTTCCTCACGCGCGTCGGGCTCGACATCGGCAAGGTGTGGGT
CGCGGACGACGGCGCCGCGGTGGCGGTCTGGACCACGCCGGAGAGCGTCGAAGCGGGGGCGGTGTTCGCC
GAGATCGGCCCGCGCATGGCCGAGTTGAGCGGTTCCCGGCTGGCCGCGCAGCAACAGATGGAAGGCCTCC
TGGCGCCGCACCGGCCCAAGGAGCCCGCGTGGTTCCTGGCCACCGTCGGCGTCTCGCCCGACCACCAGGG
CAAGGGTCTGGGCAGCGCCGTCGTGCTCCCCGGAGTGGAGGCGGCCGAGCGCGCCGGGGTGCCCGCCTTC
CTGGAGACATCCGCGCCCCGCAACCTCCCCTTCTACGAGCGGCTCGGCTTCACCGTCACCGCCGACGTCG
AGGTGCCCGAAGGACCGCGCACCTGGTGCATGACCCGCAAGCCCGGTGCCTGACACGTGCTACGAGATTT
CGATTCCACCGCCGCCTTCTATGAAAGGTTGGGCTTCGGAATCGTTTTCCGGGACGCCGGCTGGATGATC
CTCCAGCGCGGGGATCTCATGCTGGAGTTCTTCGCCCACCCCAACTTGTTTATTGCAGCTTATAATGGTT
ACAAATAAAGCAATAGCATCACAAATTTCACAAATAAAGCATTTTTTTCACTGCATTCTAGTTGTGGTTT
GTCCAAACTCATCAATGTATCTTATCATGTCTGTATACCGTCGACCTCTAGCTAGAGCTTGGCGTAATCA
TGGTCATTACCAATGCTTAATCAGTGAGGCACCTATCTCAGCGATCTGTCTATTTCGTTCATCCATAGTT
GCCTGACTCCCCGTCGTGTAGATAACTACGATACGGGAGGGCTTACCATCTGGCCCCAGCGCTGCGATGA
TACCGCGAGAACCACGCTCACCGGCTCCGGATTTATCAGCAATAAACCAGCCAGCCGGAAGGGCCGAGCG
CAGAAGTGGTCCTGCAACTTTATCCGCCTCCATCCAGTCTATTAATTGTTGCCGGGAAGCTAGAGTAAGT
AGTTCGCCAGTTAATAGTTTGCGCAACGTTGTTGCCATCGCTACAGGCATCGTGGTGTCACGCTCGTCGT
TTGGTATGGCTTCATTCAGCTCCGGTTCCCAACGATCAAGGCGAGTTACATGATCCCCCATGTTGTGCAA
AAAAGCGGTTAGCTCCTTCGGTCCTCCGATCGTTGTCAGAAGTAAGTTGGCCGCAGTGTTATCACTCATG
GTTATGGCAGCACTGCATAATTCTCTTACTGTCATGCCATCCGTAAGATGCTTTTCTGTGACTGGTGAGT
ACTCAACCAAGTCATTCTGAGAATAGTGTATGCGGCGACCGAGTTGCTCTTGCCCGGCGTCAATACGGGA
TAATACCGCGCCACATAGCAGAACTTTAAAAGTGCTCATCATTGGAAAACGTTCTTCGGGGCGAAAACTC
TCAAGGATCTTACCGCTGTTGAGATCCAGTTCGATGTAACCCACTCGTGCACCCAACTGATCTTCAGCAT
CTTTTACTTTCACCAGCGTTTCTGGGTGAGCAAAAACAGGAAGGCAAAATGCCGCAAAAAAGGGAATAAG
GGCGACACGGAAATGTTGAATACTCATATTCTTCCTT
