>Addgene plasmid #157211 | pD649-HAsp-ICAM4-COMP5AP-AviTag-9xHis | depositor partial sequence | sequence record 303532 | insert (extracellular domain)
GCTCTGGGAAGAAGAACAAAAAGAGCCCAGTCTCCTAAGGGCAGCCCTCTGGCTCCTTCTGGCACATCTG
TGCCTTTCTGGGTCCGAATGAGCCCTGAGTTTGTGGCCGTGCAGCCTGGAAAGAGCGTGCAGCTGAACTG
CAGCAATAGCTGCCCTCAGCCTCAGAACAGCAGCCTGAGAACACCTCTGAGACAGGGCAAGACACTGAGA
GGACCTGGCTGGGTTTCCTACCAGCTGCTGGACGTTCGAGCTTGGTCTAGCCTGGCTCACTGTCTGGTTA
CCTGTGCCGGAAAGACCAGATGGGCCACCAGCAGAATCACCGCCTACAAGCCTCCACACAGCGTGATCCT
GGAACCTCCTGTGCTGAAGGGCAGAAAGTACACCCTGAGATGCCACGTGACCCAGGTGTTCCCTGTGGGC
TATCTGGTGGTTACACTGAGACACGGCAGCAGAGTGATCTACAGCGAGTCCCTGGAAAGGTTCACAGGCC
TGGATCTGGCCAACGTGACCCTGACCTATGAATTTGCCGCCGGACCTAGAGACTTCTGGCAGCCTGTGAT
TTGCCACGCCAGACTGAATCTGGATGGCCTGGTCGTGCGGAATAGCAGCGCCCCTATTACACTGATGCTG
GCTTGGAGCCCTGCTCCTACAGCT
